>Addgene plasmid #39103 | PBRM1 | depositor partial sequence | sequence record 49160 | PBRM1 sequence 523 bps
CTTAAGAAGGAGATATACTATGGGTGATAGCATGATCAGCAGCGCGACCAGCGATACCGGCAGCGCGAAA
CGTAAAAGCAAAAAAAATATCCGTAAACAGCGCATGAAAATTCTGTTTAACGTGGTGCTGGAAGCCCGTG
AACCGGGCAGCGGTCGCCGCCTGTGTGATCTGTTTATGGTGAAACCGAGCAAAAAAGATTATCCGGATTA
TTATAAAATCATCCTGGAACCGATGGATCTGAAAATTATTGAACACAATATCCGTAACGATAAATATGCC
GGCGAAGAAGGTATGATTGAAGATATGAAACTGATGTTTCGTAACGCCCGTCACTATAACGAAGAAGGTA
GCCAGGTGTATAATGATGCGCATATCCTGGAAAAACTGCTGAAAGAAAAACGCAAAGAACTGGGTCCGCT
GCCGGATGATGATGATATGGCGAGCCCGGCAGAGAACCTCTACTTCCAATCGCACCATCATCACCACCAT
GATTACAAGGATGACGACGATAAGTGAGGATCC
