>Addgene plasmid #39103 | PBRM1 | addgene partial sequence | sequence record 51892 | T7 5'-TAATACGACTCACTATAGGG-3'
ATTTTGTTTACCTTAAGAAGGAGATATACTATGGGTGATAGCATGATCAGCAGCGCGACCAGCGATACCG
GCAGCGCGAAACGTAAAAGCAAAAAAAATATCCGTAAACAGCGCATGAAAATTCTGTTTAACGTGGTGCT
GGAAGCCCGTGAACCGGGCAGCGGTCGCCGCCTGTGTGATCTGTTTATGGTGAAACCGAGCAAAAAAGAT
TATCCGGATTATTATAAAATCATCCTGGAACCGATGGATCTGAAAATTATTGAACACAATATCCGTAACG
ATAAATATGCCGGCGAAGAAGGTATGATTGAAGATATGAAACTGATGTTTCGTAACGCCCGTCACTATAA
CGAAGAAGGTAGCCAGGTGTATAATGATGCGCATATCCTGGAAAAACTGCTGAAAGAAAAACGCAAAGAA
CTGGGTCCGCTGCCGGATGATGATGATATGGCGAGCCCGGCAGAGAACCTCTACTTCCAATCGCACCATC
ATCACCACCATGATTACAAGGATGACGACGATAAGTGAGGATCCGAATTCGAGCTCCGTCGACAAGCTTG
CGGCCGCACTCGAGCACCACCACCACCACCACTGAGATCCGGCTGCTAACAAAGCCCGAAAGGAAGCTGA
GTTGGCTGCTGCCACCGCTGAGCAATAACTAGCATAACCCCTTGGGGCCTCTAAACGGGTCTTGAGGGGT
TTTTTGCTGAAAGGAGGAACTATATCCGGATTGGCGAATGGG
[124 nt withheld, positions 743-866]
CGCCGGCTTTCCCCCGTCAAGCTCTAAATCGGGGGGCTCC
