>Addgene plasmid #39103 | PBRM1 | addgene partial sequence | sequence record 51893 | T7_term
TAGCAGCCGGATCTCAGTGGTGGTGGTGGTGGTGCTCGAGTGCGGCCGCAAGCTTGTCGACGGAGCTCGA
ATTCGGATCCTCACTTATCGTCGTCATCCTTGTAATCATGGTGGTGATGATGGTGCGATTGGAAGTAGAG
GTTCTCTGCCGGGCTCGCCATATCATCATCATCCGGCAGCGGACCCAGTTCTTTGCGTTTTTCTTTCAGC
AGTTTTTCCAGGATATGCGCATCATTATACACCTGGCTACCTTCTTCGTTATAGTGACGGGCGTTACGAA
ACATCAGTTTCATATCTTCAATCATACCTTCTTCGCCGGCATATTTATCGTTACGGATATTGTGTTCAAT
AATTTTCAGATCCATCGGTTCCAGGATGATTTTATAATAATCCGGATAATCTTTTTTGCTCGGTTTCACC
ATAAACAGATCACACAGGCGGCGACCGCTGCCCGGTTCACGGGCTTCCAGCACCACGTTAAACAGAATTT
TCATGCGCTGTTTACGGATATTTTTTTTGCTTTTACGTTTCGCGCTGCCGGTATCGCTGGTCGCGCTGCT
GATCATGCTATCACCCATAGTATATCTCCTTCTTAAGGTTAAACAAAATTATTTCTAGAGGGGAATTGTT
ATCCGCTCACAATTCCCCTATAGTGAGTCGTATTAATTTCGCGGGATCGAGATCTCGATCCTCTACGCCG
GACGCATCGTGGCCGGCATCACCGGCGCCACAGGTGCGGTTGCTGGCGCCTATATCGCCGACATCACCGA
TGGGGAAGATCGGGCTCGCCACTTCGGGCTCATGAGCGCTTGTTTCGGCGTGGGTATGGTGGCAGGCCC
