[The description below was written by a language model from this plasmid's Addgene catalogue record.]
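Description:
PBRM1 is a bacterial expression plasmid built on the pNIC-CTHF backbone from the SGC. It was made to produce a fragment of human polybromo 1 (PBRM1, also known as BAF180 or PB1; isoform a) as recombinant protein for structure determination. The insert is only about 523 bp, and the record notes that it may not be the full open reading frame. It therefore encodes a truncated domain construct rather than the whole protein, and it is linked in the record to a deposited crystal structure. The record does not state which residues or which domain of PBRM1 are covered. The fragment was introduced by ligation-independent cloning.

The insert carries a C-terminal tag described as TEV-His-Flag. This arrangement provides a polyhistidine tag for metal-affinity purification and a FLAG epitope for detection or immunoaffinity capture. A TEV protease recognition site sits between the protein and the tags, so they can be cleaved off after purification. The promoter is not explicitly listed, but the recommended sequencing primers are T7 and T7-terminator, which suggests the insert lies within a T7 promoter/terminator expression cassette. Such cassettes are typically used in E. coli strains that supply T7 RNA polymerase.

The plasmid is selected with kanamycin, is described as low copy, and is propagated in the Mach1 cloning strain. The origin of replication is not given, and no feature table accompanies the record, so further backbone details cannot be confirmed here.
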