Addgene plasmid #39103: PBRM1
Purpose: Bacterial expression for structure determination; may not be full ORF
Depositing lab: Nicola Burgess-Brown. Depositing organization: University of Oxford.
Backbone
  Vector backbone: pNIC-CTHF
  Backbone manufacturer: SGC
  Vector type: Bacterial Expression
Growth in bacteria
  Bacterial resistance: Kanamycin, 50 μg/mL
  Growth temperature: 37°C
  Growth strain: Mach1
  Copy number: Low Copy
Gene/Insert
  Gene/Insert name: PBRM1 (alt names: polybromo 1 [isoform a]; PDB:3TLP)
  Species: H. sapiens (human)
  Insert size (bp): 523
  GenBank ID: polybromo 1 [isoform a]
  Entrez Gene: PBRM1 (a.k.a. BAF180, PB1, RCC, SMARCH1)
  Tag / fusion protein: Tev His Flag (C terminal on insert)
  Cloning method: Ligation Independent Cloning
  Sequencing primers: 5′ T7; 3′ T7-term
Terms and licenses: Academic/Nonprofit Terms; Industry Terms: Not Available to Industry
How to cite: PBRM1 was a gift from Nicola Burgess-Brown (Addgene plasmid # 39103 ; http://n2t.net/addgene:39103 ; RRID:Addgene_39103)
